Addgene plasmid #223924: HCT79_rAAV-eHGT_1306m-minBglobin-SYFP2-WPRE3-BGHpA
Purpose: Direct-expressing SYFP2 AAV virus
Depositing lab: Tanya Daigle & Allen Institute for Brain Science. Depositing organization: Allen Institute. Publication: Enhancer AAVs for targeting spinal motor neurons and descending motor pathways in rodents and macaque. Kussick E, Johansen N, Taskin N, Chowdhury A, Quinlan MA, Fraser A, Clark AG, Wynalda B, Martinez R, Groce EL, Reding M, Liang E, Shulga L, Huang C, Casper T, Clark M, Ho W, Gao Y, van Velthoven CTJ, Sobieski C, Ferrer R, Berg MR, Curtis BC, English C, Day JC, Fortuna MG, Donadio N, Newman D, Yao S, Chakka AB, Goldy J, Torkelson A, Guzman JB, Chakrabarty R, Nguy B, Guilford N, Pham TH, Wright V, Ronellenfitch K, Naidoo R, Kenney J, Williford A, Ramakrishnan C, Drinnenberg A, Gudsnuk K, Thyagarajan B, Smith KA, Dee N, Deisseroth K, Zeng H, Yao Z, Tasic B, Levi BP, Hodge R, Bakken TE, Lein ES, Ting JT, Daigle TL. Cell Rep. 2025 Jun 24;44(6):115730. doi: 10.1016/j.celrep.2025.115730. Epub 2025 May 21. PubMed 40403722.
Backbone
  Vector backbone: rAAV-minBglobin-SYFP2-WPRE3-BGHpA
  Backbone manufacturer: Allen Institute for Brain Science
  Backbone size w/o insert (bp): 4242
  Vector type: AAV
Growth in bacteria
  Bacterial resistance: Ampicillin, 100 μg/mL
  Growth temperature: 37°C
  Growth strain: NEB Stable
  Copy number: High Copy
Gene/Insert
  Gene/Insert name: SYFP2
  Species: Synthetic
  Insert size (bp): 720
  Mutation: N/A
  Promoter: minBglobin
  Cloning method: Restriction Enzyme; 5′ cloning site MluI (unknown if destroyed); 3′ cloning site SacI (unknown if destroyed)
  Sequencing primers: 5′ GCATTAAGATCTGCTTGCC; 3′ CGTGTGCTTACCTGAGAC
Terms and licenses: Academic/Nonprofit Terms; Industry Terms: Not Available to Industry
How to cite: HCT79_rAAV-eHGT_1306m-minBglobin-SYFP2-WPRE3-BGHpA was a gift from Tanya Daigle & Allen Institute for Brain Science (Addgene plasmid # 223924 ; http://n2t.net/addgene:223924 ; RRID:Addgene_223924)
