[The description below was written by a language model from this plasmid's Addgene catalogue record and pLannotate feature annotations shown in this document.]
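Description:
HCT79_rAAV-eHGT_1306m-minBglobin-SYFP2-WPRE3-BGHpA is a recombinant AAV transfer plasmid built on the Allen Institute rAAV-minBglobin-SYFP2-WPRE3-BGHpA backbone. It is intended for packaging into AAV particles that directly express a yellow fluorescent reporter. It is maintained in bacteria as a high-copy plasmid through a ColE1/pUC-type origin with ampicillin selection (AmpR under its own bla promoter), and it also carries an f1 phage origin. Short remnants of pBR322 bom and rop are annotated in the backbone. The sequenced record is about 4.9 kb.

The viral payload lies between AAV2 inverted terminal repeats, which provide the signals for genome replication and encapsidation. The right ITR is annotated in full, whereas the left one is detected only as two short fragments, which is common for these structured repeats in sequencing-based annotation. Inside the ITRs, the construct name indicates an enhancer element, eHGT_1306m, upstream of a minimal beta-globin promoter. Neither part is picked up by the automated feature table, but both presumably occupy the unannotated region upstream of the SYFP2 coding sequence, and the recorded MluI and SacI cloning sites may be where the enhancer was inserted. A minimal promoter has little activity alone, so in this design reporter expression depends on the enhancer's cell-type specificity. SYFP2, a rapidly maturing monomeric yellow fluorescent protein, is followed by WPRE3, a shortened woodchuck posttranscriptional element (annotated as two WPRE fragments) that boosts transcript expression, and a bovine growth hormone polyadenylation signal.

The associated publication concerns enhancer AAVs for targeting spinal motor neurons and descending motor pathways in rodents and macaque. The vector therefore appears to be meant for labelling or screening enhancer-defined neuronal populations, although the record does not state which population this particular enhancer marks.
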