Features (pLannotate 1.2.2; 14 found; start..end, strand, type, name):
     12..39      +  repeat_region  AAV2 ITR (fragment): inverted terminal repeat of adeno-associated virus serotype 2 inverted
     68..95      +  repeat_region  AAV2 ITR (fragment): inverted terminal repeat of adeno-associated virus serotype 2 inverted
    959..1675    +  CDS            SYFP2: SYFP2 is a basic (constitutively fluorescent) yellow fluorescent protein published in 2006, derived from Aequorea victoria. It is reported to be a very rapidly-maturing monomer with moderate acid sensitivity.
   1715..1872    +  misc_feature   WPRE (fragment): woodchuck hepatitis virus posttranscriptional regulatory element
   1878..1958    +  misc_feature   WPRE (fragment): woodchuck hepatitis virus posttranscriptional regulatory element
   1975..2086    +  polyA_signal   bGH poly(A) signal: bovine growth hormone polyadenylation signal
   2204..2344    +  repeat_region  AAV2 ITR: inverted terminal repeat of adeno-associated virus serotype 2 inverted
   2349..2400    -  misc_feature   bom (fragment): basis of mobility region from pBR322
   2419..2874    +  rep_origin     f1 ori (sequence partly withheld): f1 bacteriophage origin of replication; arrow indicates direction of (+) strand synthesis
   2875..2924    -  misc_feature   bom (fragment): basis of mobility region from pBR322
   3026..3061    -  CDS            rop (fragment): Rop protein, which maintains plasmids at low copy number; rop
   3156..3260    +  promoter       AmpR promoter: bla
   3261..4121    +  CDS            AmpR: β-lactamase; bla; confers resistance to ampicillin, carbenicillin, and related antibiotics
   4292..4880    +  rep_origin     ori: high-copy-number ColE1/pMB1/pBR322/pUC origin of replication
>Addgene plasmid #223924 | HCT79_rAAV-eHGT_1306m-minBglobin-SYFP2-WPRE3-BGHpA | addgene full sequence | sequence record 442621 | Addgene NGS Result
CCTGCAGGCAGCTGCGCGCTCGCTCGCTCACTGAGGCCGCCCGGGCGTCGGGCGACCTTTGGTCGCCCGG
CCTCAGTGAGCGAGCGAGCGCGCAGAGAGGGAGTGGCCAACTCCATCACTAGGGGTTCCTGCGGCCGCAC
GCGTGCATTAAGATCTGCTTGCCCAGCCGTCTAGTGCACACCTTTCATCCCAGCACTGAGGAGGCAGAGG
CAGGTGGATCTTTGAGTTGAGGTGAGTTCCAGGACAGCCAGGATCACACAAAGAAACACTGTCTCGAAAA
ACCATCCAACCAACAACAAAGTCCTCCTCCCACCGCCAAGAAAAAGATGTGTTTGATTACAGCAGAGACT
GACAAGGTGGCGGCATGACAAGAGCTGCGGGTTGCTGCACTTTCTGTCTCAGTGTTGGCCTGTGGCGCAC
TTCCCAGGACTGCAGGAGATAAAGTGTACTTTCAAATCTTTATATAAGACAAAAGTCACCAAGGCCACTG
AATTATGACTGTAGAAAAAAGTCACCACTTCCAATGTGCTGCTCTAAGGAAAAAGGAAGCAATAAAATTT
GATCGATTCAACTTTTAAGTACACATGAGGCTCAGGAAATATAATTCCTAAGCCATAATGTTGAATTAAC
ATATCTCATTACACCTAATTTCTTACAGTGGTGCAATGTGTGATGTTCCAGACACAAGGACAAGAAAGCC
ACATGAAGTAAGAATACGCTAACAAAGCCAACTGTCTTTCCAGATTCCTAGTATTAAATGTTGCCTTCCT
TAGTCACAAAACCAATCTAACATTTCAATACGAAGGAAAATCAAGCCAAAGTCACAGGAGGGACAAGTGC
TGTCTCAGGTAAGCACACGGAGCTCGGGCTGGGCATAAAAGTCAGGGCAGAGCCATCTATTGCTTACATT
TGCTTCTGGGATCCAGATCTTTCGAAGCTAGCGCTACCGGTCGCCACCATGGTGAGCAAGGGCGAGGAGC
TGTTCACCGGGGTGGTGCCCATCCTGGTCGAGCTGGACGGCGACGTAAACGGCCACAAGTTCAGCGTGTC
CGGCGAGGGCGAGGGCGATGCCACCTACGGCAAGCTGACCCTGAAGCTGATCTGCACCACCGGCAAGCTG
CCCGTGCCCTGGCCCACCCTCGTGACCACCCTGGGCTACGGCGTGCAGTGCTTCGCCCGCTACCCCGACC
ACATGAAGCAGCACGACTTCTTCAAGTCCGCCATGCCCGAAGGCTACGTCCAGGAGCGCACCATCTTCTT
CAAGGACGACGGCAACTACAAGACCCGCGCCGAGGTGAAGTTCGAGGGCGACACCCTGGTGAACCGCATC
GAGCTGAAGGGCATCGACTTCAAGGAGGACGGCAACATCCTGGGGCACAAGCTGGAGTACAACTACAACA
GCCACAACGTCTATATCACCGCCGACAAGCAGAAGAACGGCATCAAGGCCAACTTCAAGATCCGCCACAA
CATCGAGGACGGCGGCGTGCAGCTCGCCGACCACTACCAGCAGAACACCCCCATCGGCGACGGCCCCGTG
CTGCTGCCCGACAACCACTACCTGAGCTACCAGTCCAAGCTGAGCAAAGACCCCAACGAGAAGCGCGATC
ACATGGTCCTGCTGGAGTTCGTGACCGCCGCCGGGATCACTCTCGGCATGGACGAGCTGTACAAGTAAGT
CGACGGCGCGCCGCGGCCGCGAATTCGATATCATAATCAACCTCTGGATTACAAAATTTGTGAAAGATTG
ACTGGTATTCTTAACTATGTTGCTCCTTTTACGCTATGTGGATACGCTGCTTTAATGCCTTTGTATCATG
CTATTGCTTCCCGTATGGCTTTCATTTTCTCCTCCTTGTATAAATCCTGGTTAGTTCTTGCCACGGCGGA
ACTCATCGCCGCCTGCCTTGCCCGCTGCTGGACAGGGGCTCGGCTGTTGGGCACTGACAATTCCGTGGCT
CGAGAGATCTTCGACTGTGCCTTCTAGTTGCCAGCCATCTGTTGTTTGCCCCTCCCCCGTGCCTTCCTTG
ACCCTGGAAGGTGCCACTCCCACTGTCCTTTCCTAATAAAATGAGGAAATTGCATCGCATTGTCTGAGTA
GGTGTCATTCTATTCTGGGGGGTGGGGTGGGGCAGGACAGCAAGGGGGAGGATTGGGAAGACAATAGCAG
GCATGAGATCTCACGTGCGGACCGAGCGGCCGCAGGAACCCCTAGTGATGGAGTTGGCCACTCCCTCTCT
GCGCGCTCGCTCGCTCACTGAGGCCGGGCGACCAAAGGTCGCCCGACGCCCGGGCTTTGCCCGGGCGGCC
TCAGTGAGCGAGCGAGCGCGCAGCTGCCTGCAGGGGCGCCTGATGCGGTATTTTCTCCTTACGCATCTGT
GCGGTATTTCACACCGCATA
[95 nt withheld, positions 2401-2495]
T
[46 nt withheld, positions 2497-2542]
C
[141 nt withheld, positions 2544-2684]
CCTTTGACGTTGGAGTCCACGTTCTTT
[37 nt withheld, positions 2712-2748]
ACTCTATCTCGGGCTATTCTTTTGATTTATAAGGGATTTTGCCGATTTCGGTCTATTGGTTAAAAAATGA
GCTGATTTAACAAAAATTTAACGCGAATTTTAACAAAATATTAACGTTTACAATTTTATGGTGCACTCTC
AGTACAATCTGCTCTGATGCCGCATAGTTAAGCCAGCCCCGACACCCGCCAACACCCGCTGACGCGCCCT
GACGGGCTTGTCTGCTCCCGGCATCCGCTTACAGACAAGCTGTGACCGTCTCCGGGAGCTGCATGTGTCA
GAGGTTTTCACCGTCATCACCGAAACGCGCGAGACGAAAGGGCCTCGTGATACGCCTATTTTTATAGGTT
AATGTCATGATAATAATGGTTTCTTAGACGTCAGGTGGCACTTTTCGGGGAAATGTGCGCGGAACCCCTA
TTTGTTTATTTTTCTAAATACATTCAAATATGTATCCGCTCATGAGACAATAACCCTGATAAATGCTTCA
ATAATATTGAAAAAGGAAGAGTATGAGTATTCAACATTTCCGTGTCGCCCTTATTCCCTTTTTTGCGGCA
TTTTGCCTTCCTGTTTTTGCTCACCCAGAAACGCTGGTGAAAGTAAAAGATGCTGAAGATCAGTTGGGTG
CACGAGTGGGTTACATCGAACTGGATCTCAACAGCGGTAAGATCCTTGAGAGTTTTCGCCCCGAAGAACG
TTTTCCAATGATGAGCACTTTTAAAGTTCTGCTATGTGGCGCGGTATTATCCCGTATTGACGCCGGGCAA
GAGCAACTCGGTCGCCGCATACACTATTCTCAGAATGACTTGGTTGAGTACTCACCAGTCACAGAAAAGC
ATCTTACGGATGGCATGACAGTAAGAGAATTATGCAGTGCTGCCATAACCATGAGTGATAACACTGCGGC
CAACTTACTTCTGACAACGATCGGAGGACCGAAGGAGCTAACCGCTTTTTTGCACAACATGGGGGATCAT
GTAACTCGCCTTGATCGTTGGGAACCGGAGCTGAATGAAGCCATACCAAACGACGAGCGTGACACCACGA
TGCCTGTAGCAATGGCAACAACGTTGCGCAAACTATTAACTGGCGAACTACTTACTCTAGCTTCCCGGCA
ACAATTAATAGACTGGATGGAGGCGGATAAAGTTGCAGGACCACTTCTGCGCTCGGCCCTTCCGGCTGGC
TGGTTTATTGCTGATAAATCTGGAGCCGGTGAGCGTGGGTCTCGCGGTATCATTGCAGCACTGGGGCCAG
ATGGTAAGCCCTCCCGTATCGTAGTTATCTACACGACGGGGAGTCAGGCAACTATGGATGAACGAAATAG
ACAGATCGCTGAGATAGGTGCCTCACTGATTAAGCATTGGTAACTGTCAGACCAAGTTTACTCATATATA
CTTTAGATTGATTTAAAACTTCATTTTTAATTTAAAAGGATCTAGGTGAAGATCCTTTTTGATAATCTCA
TGACCAAAATCCCTTAACGTGAGTTTTCGTTCCACTGAGCGTCAGACCCCGTAGAAAAGATCAAAGGATC
TTCTTGAGATCCTTTTTTTCTGCGCGTAATCTGCTGCTTGCAAACAAAAAAACCACCGCTACCAGCGGTG
GTTTGTTTGCCGGATCAAGAGCTACCAACTCTTTTTCCGAAGGTAACTGGCTTCAGCAGAGCGCAGATAC
CAAATACTGTTCTTCTAGTGTAGCCGTAGTTAGGCCACCACTTCAAGAACTCTGTAGCACCGCCTACATA
CCTCGCTCTGCTAATCCTGTTACCAGTGGCTGCTGCCAGTGGCGATAAGTCGTGTCTTACCGGGTTGGAC
TCAAGACGATAGTTACCGGATAAGGCGCAGCGGTCGGGCTGAACGGGGGGTTCGTGCACACAGCCCAGCT
TGGAGCGAACGACCTACACCGAACTGAGATACCTACAGCGTGAGCTATGAGAAAGCGCCACGCTTCCCGA
AGGGAGAAAGGCGGACAGGTATCCGGTAAGCGGCAGGGTCGGAACAGGAGAGCGCACGAGGGAGCTTCCA
GGGGGAAACGCCTGGTATCTTTATAGTCCTGTCGGGTTTCGCCACCTCTGACTTGAGCGTCGATTTTTGT
GATGCTCGTCAGGGGGGCGGAGCCTATGGAAAAACGCCAGCAACGCGGCCTTTTTACGGTTCCTGGCCTT
TTGCTGGCCTTTTGCTCACATGT
